Addgene plasmid #86267: pFETCh_SAP130
Purpose: Donor vector for 3' FLAG tag of human SAP130
Depositing lab: Eric Mendenhall & Richard M. Myers. Depositing organization: University of Alabama in Huntsville. Publication: CETCh-seq: CRISPR epitope tagging ChIP-seq of DNA-binding proteins. Savic D, Partridge EC, Newberry KM, Smith SB, Meadows SK, Roberts BS, Mackiewicz M, Mendenhall EM, Myers RM. Genome Res. 2015 Sep 9. 10.1101/gr.193540.115 PubMed 26355004.
Backbone
  Vector backbone: pFETCh_Donor
  Vector type: CRISPR
Growth in bacteria
  Bacterial resistance: Kanamycin, 50 μg/mL
  Growth temperature: 37°C
  Growth strain: DH5alpha
  Copy number: High Copy
Gene/Insert
  Gene/Insert name: SAP130 homology arms
  Species: H. sapiens (human)
  Entrez Gene: SAP130
  Tag / fusion protein: 3XFLAG-P2A-NeoR (C terminal on insert)
  Cloning method: Gibson Cloning
  Sequencing primers: 5′ acgcctgtgaaaccgtacta; 3′ aactgttgggaagggcgatc
Terms and licenses: Academic/Nonprofit Terms; Industry Terms: Not Available to Industry
Depositor comments: This plasmid was co-transfected along with PX458_SAP130_1 and PX458_SAP130_2 into HepG2 cells, and genomic editing was verified by PCR. We performed ChIP-seq on this cell line using anti-FLAG Sigma F1804 and obtained data that passed our quality tests. Immunoprecipitation with anti-FLAG Sigma F1804 followed by mass spectrometry identified SAP130. All released data, including ChIP-seq files and validation data, are available at the ENCODE web portal: https://www.encodeproject.org/search/?searchTerm=flag&type=Experiment&lab.title=Richard+Myers%2C+HAIB . Note: This plasmid is part of the Mendenhall and Meyers CRISPR-based Tagging system to add a tag (currently using FLAG) to endogenous proteins. Please see https://www.addgene.org/crispr/tagging/ for more details.
How to cite: pFETCh_SAP130 was a gift from Eric Mendenhall & Richard M. Myers (Addgene plasmid # 86267 ; http://n2t.net/addgene:86267 ; RRID:Addgene_86267)
