[The description below was written by a language model from this plasmid's Addgene catalogue record and pLannotate feature annotations shown in this document.]
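Description:
pFETCh_SAP130 is a homology-directed repair donor plasmid built on the pFETCh_Donor backbone for CRISPR-mediated epitope tagging of the endogenous human SAP130 gene, which encodes a component of the mSin3A corepressor complex. It is a 6,970-nt, high-copy plasmid carrying a ColE1/pUC-type origin and a bacterial kanamycin resistance gene (aph(3')-Ia) for propagation in E. coli, along with pUC-derived remnants such as the lac promoter/operator, multiple cloning site fragments and a lacZα fragment.

The payload, assembled by Gibson cloning, consists of two SAP130 homology arms flanking a 3xFLAG-P2A-NeoR cassette. The annotation detects SAP130 coding fragments immediately upstream of the 3xFLAG sequence, consistent with a 5' arm containing the terminal exons of the gene. It then lists the neomycin phosphotransferase coding sequence; the P2A and the 3' arm are not individually annotated. After a Cas9-induced break near the stop codon, recombination places the FLAG tag in frame at the C terminus of SAP130. The P2A self-cleaving peptide lets the resistance protein be produced from the same endogenous transcript, so drug selection enriches for correctly targeted cells without a separate promoter. Upstream of the 5' arm the feature table also shows CMV enhancer/promoter fragments and a truncated herpes simplex virus thymidine kinase (ΔTK). This confers sensitivity to nucleoside analogs such as ganciclovir and could in principle allow counter-selection against random integration, though the record does not state its purpose.

According to the depositor comments, the plasmid was co-transfected with two SAP130-targeting PX458 plasmids into HepG2 cells, and editing was verified by PCR. The tagged line was then used for anti-FLAG ChIP-seq (the CETCh-seq approach) and for immunoprecipitation followed by mass spectrometry, which identified SAP130.
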