Features (pLannotate 1.2.2; 21 found; start..end, strand, type, name):
     14..602     +  rep_origin     ori: high-copy-number ColE1/pMB1/pBR322/pUC origin of replication
    971..1060    +  CDS            lacI (fragment): lac repressor; lacI; The lac repressor binds to the lac operator to inhibit transcription in E. coli. This inhibition can be relieved by adding lactose or isopropyl-β-D-thiogalactopyranoside (IPTG).
   1073..1094    +  protein_bind   CAP binding site: CAP binding activates transcription in the presence of cAMP. E. coli catabolite activator protein
   1109..1139    +  promoter       lac promoter: promoter for the E. coli lac operon
   1147..1163    +  protein_bind   lac operator: The lac repressor binds to the lac operator to inhibit transcription in E. coli. This inhibition can be relieved by adding lactose or isopropyl-β-D-thiogalactopyranoside (IPTG). lac repressor encoded by lacI
   1200..1255    -  misc_feature   MCS: pUC18/19 multiple cloning site
   1256..1275    -  misc_feature   MCS (fragment): pUC18/19 multiple cloning site
   1281..1363    +  enhancer       CMV enhancer (fragment): human cytomegalovirus immediate early enhancer; contains an 18-bp deletion relative to the standard CMV enhancer
   1435..1452    -  promoter       CMV promoter (fragment): human cytomegalovirus (CMV) immediate early promoter
   1515..1566    +  promoter       CMVd2 promoter: truncated human cytomegalovirus (CMV) immediate early promoter that yields moderately reduced expression relative to the full-length promoter
   1657..1728    -  CDS            UL24_HHV11 (fragment): Experimental evidence at protein level: Swiss-Prot protein existence level 1. May participate in nuclear egress of viral particles. Plays a role in the dispersal of several host nucleolar proteins including NCL/nucleolin and NPM1. Since deletion of host NCL/nucleolin negatively impact on nuclear egress, UL24 supposedly acts on this process through its effect on host nucleoli. From Human herpesvirus 1 (strain 17) (HHV-1) (Human herpes simplex virus 1).
   1798..2793    +  CDS            ΔTK: truncated herpes simplex virus thymidine kinase (Salomon et al., 1995) confers sensitivity to nucleoside analogs such as acyclovir or ganciclovir
   2905..3066    +  CDS            UL122 (fragment): VIE2_HCMVT - Experimental evidence at protein level: Swiss-Prot protein existence level 1. Stimulates viral early and late gene expression and thus play a crucial role in the regulation of productive infection. In addition, activates quiescent cells to reenter the cell cycle and upregulates several E2F-responsive genes, which are responsible for pushing the cell into S phase. In S-phase, inhibits cellular DNA synthesis and blocks further cell cycle progression. From Human cytomegalovirus (strain Towne) (HHV-5) (Human herpesvirus 5).
   3256..3375    +  CDS            SAP130 (fragment): SP130_HUMAN - Experimental evidence at protein level: Swiss-Prot protein existence level 1. Acts as a transcriptional repressor. May function in the assembly and/or enzymatic activity of the mSin3A corepressor complex or in mediating interactions between the complex and other regulatory complexes. From Homo sapiens (Human).
   3626..3790    +  CDS            SAP130 (fragment): SP130_HUMAN - Experimental evidence at protein level: Swiss-Prot protein existence level 1. Acts as a transcriptional repressor. May function in the assembly and/or enzymatic activity of the mSin3A corepressor complex or in mediating interactions between the complex and other regulatory complexes. From Homo sapiens (Human).
   3824..3877    +  CDS            3xFLAG (fragment): three tandem FLAG® epitope tags
   3881..3905    +  CDS            3xFLAG (fragment): three tandem FLAG® epitope tags
   3989..4780    +  CDS            neo: KKA2_KLEPN - Also known as kan, nptII. Experimental evidence at protein level: Swiss-Prot protein existence level 1. Resistance to kanamycin, neomycin, paromomycin, ribostamycin, butirosin and gentamicin B. From Klebsiella pneumoniae.
   5551..5707    +  CDS            lacZα (fragment): LacZα fragment of β-galactosidase; lacZ fragment
   5789..6604    -  CDS            KanR: aminoglycoside phosphotransferase; aph(3')-Ia; confers resistance to kanamycin in bacteria or G418 (Geneticin®) in eukaryotes
   6789..6929    +  CDS            TRA2_ECOLX (fragment): Protein predicted: Swiss-Prot protein existence level 4. Required for transposition of transposon Tn903. From Escherichia coli.
>Addgene plasmid #86267 | pFETCh_SAP130 | addgene full sequence | sequence record 171182 | Addgene NGS Result
TCAAAGGATCTTCTTGAGATCCTTTTTTTCTGCGCGTAATCTGCTGCTTGCAAACAAAAAAACCACCGCT
ACCAGCGGTGGTTTGTTTGCCGGATCAAGAGCTACCAACTCTTTTTCCGAAGGTAACTGGCTTCAGCAGA
GCGCAGATACCAAATACTGTTCTTCTAGTGTAGCCGTAGTTAGGCCACCACTTCAAGAACTCTGTAGCAC
CGCCTACATACCTCGCTCTGCTAATCCTGTTACCAGTGGCTGCTGCCAGTGGCGATAAGTCGTGTCTTAC
CGGGTTGGACTCAAGACGATAGTTACCGGATAAGGCGCAGCGGTCGGGCTGAACGGGGGGTTCGTGCACA
CAGCCCAGCTTGGAGCGAACGACCTACACCGAACTGAGATACCTACAGCGTGAGCTATGAGAAAGCGCCA
CGCTTCCCGAAGGGAGAAAGGCGGACAGGTATCCGGTAAGCGGCAGGGTCGGAACAGGAGAGCGCACGAG
GGAGCTTCCAGGGGGAAACGCCTGGTATCTTTATAGTCCTGTCGGGTTTCGCCACCTCTGACTTGAGCGT
CGATTTTTGTGATGCTCGTCAGGGGGGCGGAGCCTATGGAAAAACGCCAGCAACGCGGCCTTTTTACGGT
TCCTGGCCTTTTGCTGGCCTTTTGCTCACATGTTCTTTCCTGCGTTATCCCCTGATTCTGTGGATAACCG
TATTACCGCCTTTGAGTGAGCTGATACCGCTCGCCGCAGCCGAACGACCGAGCGCAGCGAGTCAGTGAGC
GAGGAAGCGGAAGAAGCTCGCACATTCAGCAGCGTTTTTCAGCGCGTTTTCGATCAACGTTTCAATGTTG
GTATCAACACCAGGTTTAACTTTGAACTTATCGGCACTGACGGTTACTGATTTTGAACTTTTGCTTTGCC
ACGGAACGGTCTGCGTTGTCGGGAAGATGCGTGATCTGATCCTTCAACTCAGCAAAAGTTCCCAATACGC
AAACCGCCTCTCCCCGCGCGTTGGCCGATTCATTAATGCAGCTGGCACGACAGGTTTCCCGACTGGAAAG
CGGGCAGTGAGCGCAACGCAATTAATGTGAGTTAGCTCACTCATTAGGCACCCCAGGCTTTACACTTTAT
GCTTCCGGCTCGTATGTTGTGTGGAATTGTGAGCGGATAACAATTTCACACAGGAAACAGCTATGACCAT
GATTACGCCAAGCTTGCATGCCTGCAGGTCGACTCTAGAGGATCCCCGGGTACCGAGCTCGAATTAGCTT
GCATGCCTGCAGGTCAATTCCCTGGCATTATGCCCAGTACATGACCTTATGGGACTTTCCTACTTGGCAG
TACATCTACGTATTAGTCATCGCTATTACCATGGTGATGCGGTTTTGGCAGTACATCAATGGGCGTGGAT
AGCGGTTTGACTCACGGGGATTTCAAGTCTCCACCCCATTGACGTCAATGGGAGTTTGTTTTGGCACCAA
AATCAACGGGACTTTCCAAAATGTCGTAACAACTCCGCCCCATTGACGCAAATGGGCGGTAGGCGTGTAC
GGTGGGAGGTCTATATAAGCAGAGCTCGTTTAGTGAACCGTCAGATCGCCTGGAGACGCCATCCACGCTG
TTTTGACCTCCATAGGAGACACCGGGACCGATCCAGCCTGGGGATCCCGACCATGGCTTCGTACCCCTGC
CATCAACACGCGTCTGCGTTCGACCAGGCTGCGCGTTCTCGCGGCCATAGCAACCGACGTACGGCGTTGC
GCCCTCGCCGGCAGCAAGAAGCCACGGAAGTCCGCCTGGAGCAGAAAATGCCCACGCTACTGCGGGTTTA
TATAGACGGTCCTCACGGGATGGGGAAAACCACCACCACGCAACTGCTGGTGGCCCTGGGTTCGCGCGAC
GATATCGTCTACGTACCCGAGCCGATGACTTACTGGCAGGTGCTGGGGGCTTCCGAGACAATCGCGAACA
TCTACACCACACAACACCGCCTCGACCAGGGTGAGATATCGGCCGGGGACGCGGCGGTGGTAATGACAAG
CGCCCAGATAACAATGGGCATGCCTTATGCCGTGACCGACGCCGTTCTGGCTCCTCATATCGGGGGGGAG
GCTGGGAGCTCACATGCCCCGCCCCCGGCCCTCACCCTCATCTTCGACCGCCATCCCATCGCCGCCCTCC
TGTGCTACCCGGCCGCGCGATACCTTATGGGCAGCATGACCCCCCAGGCCGTGCTGGCGTTCGTGGCCCT
CATCCCGCCGACCTTGCCCGGCACAAACATCGTGTTGGGGGCCCTTCCGGAGGACAGACACATCGACCGC
CTGGCCAAACGCCAGCGCCCCGGCGAGCGGCTTGACCTGGCTATGCTGGCCGCGATTCGCCGCGTTTACG
GGCTGCTTGCCAATACGGTGCGGTATCTGCAGGGCGGCGGGTCGTGGCGGGAGGATTGGGGACAGCTTTC
GGGGACGGCCGTGCCGCCCCAGGGTGCCGAGCCCCAGAGCAACGCGGGCCCACGACCCCATATCGGGGAC
ACGTTATTTACCCTGTTTCGGGCCCCCGAGTTGCTGGCCCCCAACGGCGACCTGTACAACGTGTTTGCCT
GGGCCTTGGACGTCTTGGCCAAACGCCTCCGTCCCATGCACGTCTTTATCCTGGATTACGACCAATCGCC
CGCCGGCTGCCGGGACGCCCTGCTGCAACTTACCTCCGGGATGGTCCAGACCCACGTCACCACCCCCGGC
TCCATACCGACGATCTGCGACCTGGCGCGCACGTTTGCCCGGGAGATGGGGGAGGCTAACTGAGGATCCC
ACGTCACTATTGTATACTCTATATTATACTCTATGTTATACTCTGTAATCCTACTCAATAAACGTGTCAC
GCCTGTGAAACCGTACTAAGTCTCCCGTGTATTCTTATCACCATCAGGTGACATCCTCGCCCAGGCTGTC
AATCATGCCGGTATCGATTCCAGTAGCACCGGCCCCACGCTGACAACCCACTCTTGCAGCGTTAGCAGCG
CCCCTCTTAACAAGCCGACCCCCACCAGCGTCGCGGTTACTAACACTCCTCTCCCCGACCTGCAGCCCAG
CTGCGCCCAGCCCCTTTACTGTTTTTAAACCTTAGTATCTTAGTCCTTAGGAGAAAGGACGTTGTCACCC
AAACAACTCTTAGACAGTTTACAAAGGTGATTGAAGGTGGGTTCATTTGCCTGGGGTTGACATAGAAAAA
TATTTCCGAGCTTATGATACCCTCCCTTTTGTGTGTTGCAGACGAATCTAGAACATGATGTCTATGAAAG
ACTTACTAACCTGCAGGAAGGGATTATCCCAAAGAAAAAAGCAGCAACAGATGATGATCTCCACCGAATA
AACGAACTGATACAGGTTTGAGTGCGCCCCTTCCCTTCTGATCATCTACTTTATGAAGTTGCTTTCTGTA
AAGCCCTACTTCTCCCGTTTCCCCCCGTCTCCCTCATATCTTCAGTAAAAACATACGTGCTTCAGCCTGC
ACTCCTGAGAAACAAAAAGACATTTTCTCTGTTGTGGAAGCCTCAACATGGCCTCTGCCCAAAGGCAAGC
AGTTTTTTAAAAGCTGTACTATCCTCATGGTCACTGATTGATGATGCAATGTCTTCTGTTTCAGGGAAAT
ATGCAGAGGTGTAAACTTGTGATGGATCAAATCAGTGAAGCCAGAGACTCCATGCTTAAGGTTTTAGATC
ATAAAGACCGTGTCCTGAAGCTGCTTAACAAGAACGGGACTGTCAAAAAAGTGTCCAAATTGAAGCGAAA
GGAAAAAGTCGGGAGCGGAGGAGGTTCCGGTGGAGGTGGTTCTGGAGATTACAAGGATGACGACGATAAG
GGCGATTACAAGGATGACGACGATAAGGGAGATTACAAGGATGACGACGATAAGGTTTCAGGAAGCGGAG
CTACTAACTTCAGCCTGCTGAAGCAGGCTGGAGACGTGGAGGAGAACCCTGGACCTGGATCGTTTCGCAT
GATTGAACAAGATGGATTGCACGCAGGTTCTCCGGCCGCTTGGGTGGAGAGGCTATTCGGCTATGACTGG
GCACAACAGACAATCGGCTGCTCTGATGCCGCCGTGTTCCGGCTGTCAGCGCAGGGGCGCCCGGTTCTTT
TTGTCAAGACCGACCTGTCCGGTGCCCTGAATGAACTGCAGGACGAGGCAGCGCGGCTATCGTGGCTGGC
CACGACGGGCGTTCCTTGCGCAGCTGTGCTCGACGTTGTCACTGAAGCGGGAAGGGACTGGCTGCTATTG
GGCGAAGTGCCGGGGCAGGATCTCCTGTCATCTCACCTTGCTCCTGCCGAGAAAGTATCCATCATGGCTG
ATGCAATGCGGCGGCTGCATACGCTTGATCCGGCTACCTGCCCATTCGACCACCAAGCGAAACATCGCAT
CGAGCGAGCACGTACTCGGATGGAAGCCGGTCTTGTCGATCAGGATGATCTGGACGAAGAGCATCAGGGG
CTCGCGCCAGCCGAACTGTTCGCCAGGCTCAAGGCGCGCATGCCCGACGGCGAGGATCTCGTCGTGACCC
ATGGCGATGCCTGCTTGCCGAATATCATGGTGGAAAATGGCCGCTTTTCTGGATTCATCGACTGTGGCCG
GCTGGGTGTGGCCGACCGCTATCAGGACATAGCGTTGGCTACCCGTGATATTGCTGAAGAGCTTGGCGGC
GAATGGGCTGACCGCTTCCTCGTGCTTTACGGTATCGCCGCTCCCGATTCGCAGCGCATCGCCTTCTATC
GCCTTCTTGACGAGTTCTTCTGATTCGAACATCATCAGGAGATTGGAAGCAAATTTATGAAGAATGATGG
TGGGGGTGGGGGGAGGGTTTTGGTTTTTTCCAAAGTGGAACATTGAAATAAAGGAAGTGTTCCTTAGTTC
CCGTGTGAAAGCAGAGGAACCCATGACATCCAAGGGCGTGAAAGGATCAGAGCTGACTGGACATAGTGAG
CTGCCTTCTTGCGTTCGGGTGCACCCCTGTTAAACCTGATCTGTGTCATAAGTGACTCCGGATGCATCAG
TGTCCACCAGTTGGAAGCAATGACAAGGATGGCTGGCTGGTGTTTTTCAGCCTTCCGGTTTATAGACTGT
ATTTATCTAGTGGATTCCTGCAGGCCCCATACTGAGCCTGGACTGAAAGTATCCACTCGGACCATCTGTT
ATCTCTCTACACTGAAAATAAAACCTCTTCCACCCACCCCATTCGGTTCTTCTGCCTGACCTTCAAATGC
CCATGTTGGCCTTTTACAGCAGTGCCACGGCACCAAGCGAGCTGCCACATCTCACACTCTAAAGGGTTTG
AACTATTAGTTCTTGTCATTTTTTAAAAAAAACCATTCCCAAGTGAAATTGTTATATCGTCTGTCTTGCG
TGTGTCAGAACTGGGTTTTTGTGGAGGTTCAGAGCAGGCAACACCATAAGTTGCTCTCAGATCCTTGTTC
TGAAGTACATTCTTGGTTATCTGTACTTCTGTAGCTGGTGCCTTGGAAAGTCCTCTCCACTGACTGTAGC
CTCCAATTCACTGGCCGTCGTTCACTGGCCGTCGTTTTACAACGTCGTGACTGGGAAAACCCTGGCGTTA
CCCAACTTAATCGCCTTGCAGCACATCCCCCTTTCGCCAGCTGGCGTAATAGCGAAGAGGCCCGCACCGA
TCGCCCTTCCCAACAGTTGCGCAGCCTGAATGGCGAATGCGATTTATTCAACAAAGCCGCCGTCCCGTCA
AGTCAGCGTAATGCTCTGCCAGTGTTACAACCAATTAACCAATTCTGATTAGAAAAACTCATCGAGCATC
AAATGAAACTGCAATATATTCATATCAGGATTATCAATACCATATTTTTGAAAAAGCCGTTTCTGTAATG
AAGGAGAAAACTCACCGAGGCAGTTCCATAGGATGGCAAGATCCTGGTATCGGTCTGCGATTCCGACTCG
TCCAACATCAATACAACCTATTAATTTCCCCTCGTCAAAAATAAGGTTATCAAGTGAGAAATCACCATGA
GTGACGACTGAATCCGGTGAGAATGGCAAAAGCTTATGCATTTCTTTCCAGACTTGTTCAACAGGCCAGC
CATTACGCTCGTCATCAAAATCACTCGCATCAACCAAACCGTTATTCATTCGTGATTGCGCCTGAGCGAG
ACGAAATACGCGATCGCTGTTAAAAGGACAATTACAAACAGGAATCGAATGCAACCGGCGCAGGAACACT
GCCAGCGCATCAACAATATTTTCACCTGAATCAGGATATTCTTCTAATACCTGGAATGCTGTTTTCCCGG
GGATCGCAGTGGTGAGTAACCATGCATCATCAGGAGTACGGATAAAATGCTTGATGGTCGGAAGAGGCAT
AAATTCCGTCAGCCAGTTTAGTCTGACCATCTCATCTGTAACATCATTGGCAACGCTACCTTTGCCATGT
TTCAGAAACAACTCTGGCGCATCGGGCTTCCCATACAATCGATAGATTGTCGCACCTGATTGCCCGACAT
TATCGCGAGCCCATTTATACCCATATAAATCAGCATCCATGTTGGAATTTAATCGCGGCTTCGAGCAAGA
CGTTTCCCGTTGAATATGGCTCATAACACCCCTTGTATTACTGTTTATGTAAGCAGACAGTTTTATTGTT
CATGATGATATATTTTTATCTTGTGCAATGTAACATCAGAGATTTTGAGACACAACGTGGCTTTGTTGAA
TAAATCGAACTTTTGCTGAGTTGAAGGATCAGATCACGCATCTTCCCGACAACGCAGACCGTTCCGTGGC
AAAGCAAAAGTTCAAAATCACCAACTGGTCCACCTACAACAAAGCTCTCATCAACCGTGGCTCCCTCACT
TTCTGGCTGGATGATGGGGCGATTCAGGCCTGGTATGAGTCAGCAACACCTTCTTCACGAGGCAGACCTC
TCGACGGAGTTCCACTGAGCGTCAGACCCCGTAGAAAAGA
