LOCUS       Exported 6970 bp ds-DNA circular SYN 13-MAY-2021
DEFINITION  Donor vector for 3' FLAG tag of human SAP130.
ACCESSION   .
VERSION     .
KEYWORDS    pFETCh_SAP130
SOURCE      synthetic DNA construct
  ORGANISM  synthetic DNA construct
REFERENCE   1 (bases 1 to 6970)
  AUTHORS   Savic D, Partridge EC, Newberry KM, Smith SB, Meadows SK, Roberts
            BS, Mackiewicz M, Mendenhall EM, Myers RM
  TITLE     CETCh-seq: CRISPR epitope tagging ChIP-seq of DNA-binding proteins.
  JOURNAL   Genome Res. 2015 Sep 9.
  PUBMED    26355004
REFERENCE   2 (bases 1 to 6970)
  AUTHORS   .
  TITLE     Direct Submission
  JOURNAL   Exported May 13, 2021 from SnapGene Server 1.1.58
            http://www.snapgene.com
FEATURES             Location/Qualifiers
     source          1..6970
                     /organism="synthetic DNA construct"
                     /mol_type="other DNA"
     CDS             745..768
                     /codon_start=1
                     /product="FLAG(R) epitope tag, followed by an enterokinase
                     cleavage site"
                     /label=FLAG
                     /translation="DYKDDDDK"
     CDS             772..795
                     /codon_start=1
                     /product="FLAG(R) epitope tag, followed by an enterokinase
                     cleavage site"
                     /label=FLAG
                     /translation="DYKDDDDK"
     CDS             799..822
                     /codon_start=1
                     /product="FLAG(R) epitope tag, followed by an enterokinase
                     cleavage site"
                     /label=FLAG
                     /translation="DYKDDDDK"
     CDS             838..894
                     /codon_start=1
                     /product="2A peptide from porcine teschovirus-1
                     polyprotein"
                     /label=P2A
                     /note="Eukaryotic ribosomes fail to insert a peptide bond
                     between the Gly and Pro residues, yielding separate
                     polypeptides."
                     /translation="ATNFSLLKQAGDVEENPGP"
     CDS             907..1701
                     /codon_start=1
                     /gene="aph(3')-II (or nptII)"
                     /product="aminoglycoside phosphotransferase from Tn5"
                     /label=NeoR/KanR
                     /note="confers resistance to neomycin, kanamycin, and G418
                     (Geneticin(R))"
                     /translation="MIEQDGLHAGSPAAWVERLFGYDWAQQTIGCSDAAVFRLSAQGRP
                     VLFVKTDLSGALNELQDEAARLSWLATTGVPCAAVLDVVTEAGRDWLLLGEVPGQDLLS
                     SHLAPAEKVSIMADAMRRLHTLDPATCPFDHQAKHRIERARTRMEAGLVDQDDLDEEHQ
                     GLAPAELFARLKARMPDGEDLVVTHGDACLPNIMVENGRFSGFIDCGRLGVADRYQDIA
                     LATRDIAEELGGEWADRFLVLYGIAAPDSQRIAFYRLLDEFF"
     primer_bind     complement(961..980)
                     /label=Neo-R
                     /note="Neomycin resistance gene, reverse primer"
     primer_bind     1571..1590
                     /label=Neo-F
                     /note="Neomycin resistance gene, forward primer"
     primer_bind     complement(2472..2489)
                     /label=M13 Forward
                     /note="In lacZ gene. Also called M13-F20 or M13 (-21)
                     Forward"
     primer_bind     complement(2472..2488)
                     /label=M13 fwd
                     /note="common sequencing primer, one of multiple similar
                     variants"
     primer_bind     complement(2481..2503)
                     /label=M13/pUC Forward
                     /note="In lacZ gene"
     CDS             complement(2707..3522)
                     /codon_start=1
                     /gene="aph(3')-Ia"
                     /product="aminoglycoside phosphotransferase"
                     /label=KanR
                     /note="confers resistance to kanamycin in bacteria or G418
                     (Geneticin(R)) in eukaryotes"
                     /translation="MSHIQRETSCSKPRLNSNMDADLYGYKWARDNVGQSGATIYRLYG
                     KPDAPELFLKHGKGSVANDVTDEMVRLNWLTEFMPLPTIKHFIRTPDDAWLLTTAIPGK
                     TAFQVLEEYPDSGENIVDALAVFLRRLHSIPVCNCPFNSDRVFRLAQAQSRMNNGLVDA
                     SDFDDERNGWPVEQVWKEMHKLLPFSPDSVVTHGDFSLDNLIFDEGKLIGCIDVGRVGI
                     ADRYQDLAILWNCLGEFSPSLQKRLFQKYGIDNPDMNKLQFHLMLDEFF"
     primer_bind     3430..3449
                     /label=Kan-R
                     /note="Kanamycin resistance gene, reverse primer"
     primer_bind     3514..3533
                     /label=pENTR-R
                     /note="pENTR vectors, reverse primer"
     rep_origin      3902..4490
                     /direction=RIGHT
                     /label=ori
                     /note="high-copy-number ColE1/pMB1/pBR322/pUC origin of
                     replication"
     primer_bind     4391..4410
                     /label=pBR322ori-F
                     /note="pBR322 origin, forward primer"
     primer_bind     4644..4661
                     /label=L4440
                     /note="L4440 vector, forward primer"
     protein_bind    4961..4982
                     /label=CAP binding site
                     /bound_moiety="E. coli catabolite activator protein"
                     /note="CAP binding activates transcription in the presence
                     of cAMP."
     promoter        4997..5027
                     /label=lac promoter
                     /note="promoter for the E. coli lac operon"
     protein_bind    5035..5051
                     /label=lac operator
                     /bound_moiety="lac repressor encoded by lacI"
                     /note="The lac repressor binds to the lac operator to
                     inhibit transcription in E. coli. This inhibition can be
                     relieved by adding lactose or
                     isopropyl-beta-D-thiogalactopyranoside (IPTG)."
     primer_bind     5040..5062
                     /label=M13/pUC Reverse
                     /note="In lacZ gene"
     primer_bind     5059..5075
                     /label=M13 rev
                     /note="common sequencing primer, one of multiple similar
                     variants"
     primer_bind     5059..5075
                     /label=M13 Reverse
                     /note="In lacZ gene. Also called M13-rev"
     promoter        5252..5454
                     /label=CMV promoter
                     /note="human cytomegalovirus (CMV) immediate early
                     promoter"
     primer_bind     5405..5425
                     /label=CMV-F
                     /note="Human CMV immediate early promoter, forward primer"
     primer_bind     5451..5475
                     /label=LNCX
                     /note="Human CMV promoter, forward primer"
     CDS             5551..6681
                     /codon_start=1
                     /product="herpes simplex virus thymidine kinase"
                     /label=HSV TK
                     /note="confers sensitivity to nucleoside analogs such as
                     acyclovir or ganciclovir"
                     /translation="MASYPCHQHASAFDQAARSRGHSNRRTALRPRRQQEATEVRLEQK
                     MPTLLRVYIDGPHGMGKTTTTQLLVALGSRDDIVYVPEPMTYWQVLGASETIANIYTTQ
                     HRLDQGEISAGDAAVVMTSAQITMGMPYAVTDAVLAPHIGGEAGSSHAPPPALTLIFDR
                     HPIAALLCYPAARYLMGSMTPQAVLAFVALIPPTLPGTNIVLGALPEDRHIDRLAKRQR
                     PGERLDLAMLAAIRRVYGLLANTVRYLQGGGSWREDWGQLSGTAVPPQGAEPQSNAGPR
                     PHIGDTLFTLFRAPELLAPNGDLYNVFAWALDVLAKRLRPMHVFILDYDQSPAGCRDAL
                     LQLTSGMVQTHVTTPGSIPTICDLARTFAREMGEAN"
ORIGIN
        1 gcgcccagcc cctttactgt ttttaaacct tagtatctta gtccttagga gaaaggacgt
       61 tgtcacccaa acaactctta gacagtttac aaaggtgatt gaaggtgggt tcatttgcct
      121 ggggttgaca tagaaaaata tttccgagct tatgataccc tcccttttgt gtgttgcaga
      181 cgaatctaga acatgatgtc tatgaaagac ttactaacct gcaggaaggg attatcccaa
      241 agaaaaaagc agcaacagat gatgatctcc accgaataaa cgaactgata caggtttgag
      301 tgcgcccctt cccttctgat catctacttt atgaagttgc tttctgtaaa gccctacttc
      361 tcccgtttcc ccccgtctcc ctcatatctt cagtaaaaac atacgtgctt cagcctgcac
      421 tcctgagaaa caaaaagaca ttttctctgt tgtggaagcc tcaacatggc ctctgcccaa
      481 aggcaagcag ttttttaaaa gctgtactat cctcatggtc actgattgat gatgcaatgt
      541 cttctgtttc agggaaatat gcagaggtgt aaacttgtga tggatcaaat cagtgaagcc
      601 agagactcca tgcttaaggt tttagatcat aaagaccgtg tcctgaagct gcttaacaag
      661 aacgggactg tcaaaaaagt gtccaaattg aagcgaaagg aaaaagtcgg gagcggagga
      721 ggttccggtg gaggtggttc tggagattac aaggatgacg acgataaggg cgattacaag
      781 gatgacgacg ataagggaga ttacaaggat gacgacgata aggtttcagg aagcggagct
      841 actaacttca gcctgctgaa gcaggctgga gacgtggagg agaaccctgg acctggatcg
      901 tttcgcatga ttgaacaaga tggattgcac gcaggttctc cggccgcttg ggtggagagg
      961 ctattcggct atgactgggc acaacagaca atcggctgct ctgatgccgc cgtgttccgg
     1021 ctgtcagcgc aggggcgccc ggttcttttt gtcaagaccg acctgtccgg tgccctgaat
     1081 gaactgcagg acgaggcagc gcggctatcg tggctggcca cgacgggcgt tccttgcgca
     1141 gctgtgctcg acgttgtcac tgaagcggga agggactggc tgctattggg cgaagtgccg
     1201 gggcaggatc tcctgtcatc tcaccttgct cctgccgaga aagtatccat catggctgat
     1261 gcaatgcggc ggctgcatac gcttgatccg gctacctgcc cattcgacca ccaagcgaaa
     1321 catcgcatcg agcgagcacg tactcggatg gaagccggtc ttgtcgatca ggatgatctg
     1381 gacgaagagc atcaggggct cgcgccagcc gaactgttcg ccaggctcaa ggcgcgcatg
     1441 cccgacggcg aggatctcgt cgtgacccat ggcgatgcct gcttgccgaa tatcatggtg
     1501 gaaaatggcc gcttttctgg attcatcgac tgtggccggc tgggtgtggc cgaccgctat
     1561 caggacatag cgttggctac ccgtgatatt gctgaagagc ttggcggcga atgggctgac
     1621 cgcttcctcg tgctttacgg tatcgccgct cccgattcgc agcgcatcgc cttctatcgc
     1681 cttcttgacg agttcttctg attcgaacat catcaggaga ttggaagcaa atttatgaag
     1741 aatgatggtg ggggtggggg gagggttttg gttttttcca aagtggaaca ttgaaataaa
     1801 ggaagtgttc cttagttccc gtgtgaaagc agaggaaccc atgacatcca agggcgtgaa
     1861 aggatcagag ctgactggac atagtgagct gccttcttgc gttcgggtgc acccctgtta
     1921 aacctgatct gtgtcataag tgactccgga tgcatcagtg tccaccagtt ggaagcaatg
     1981 acaaggatgg ctggctggtg tttttcagcc ttccggttta tagactgtat ttatctagtg
     2041 gattcctgca ggccccatac tgagcctgga ctgaaagtat ccactcggac catctgttat
     2101 ctctctacac tgaaaataaa acctcttcca cccaccccat tcggttcttc tgcctgacct
     2161 tcaaatgccc atgttggcct tttacagcag tgccacggca ccaagcgagc tgccacatct
     2221 cacactctaa agggtttgaa ctattagttc ttgtcatttt ttaaaaaaaa ccattcccaa
     2281 gtgaaattgt tatatcgtct gtcttgcgtg tgtcagaact gggtttttgt ggaggttcag
     2341 agcaggcaac accataagtt gctctcagat ccttgttctg aagtacattc ttggttatct
     2401 gtacttctgt agctggtgtc ttggaaagtc ctctccactg actgtagcct ccaattcact
     2461 ggccgtcgtt cactggccgt cgttttacaa cgtcgtgact gggaaaaccc tggcgttacc
     2521 caacttaatc gccttgcagc acatccccct ttcgccagct ggcgtaatag cgaagaggcc
     2581 cgcaccgatc gcccttccca acagttgcgc agcctgaatg gcgaatgcga tttattcaac
     2641 aaagccgccg tcccgtcaag tcagcgtaat gctctgccag tgttacaacc aattaaccaa
     2701 ttctgattag aaaaactcat cgagcatcaa atgaaactgc aatttattca tatcaggatt
     2761 atcaatacca tatttttgaa aaagccgttt ctgtaatgaa ggagaaaact caccgaggca
     2821 gttccatagg atggcaagat cctggtatcg gtctgcgatt ccgactcgtc caacatcaat
     2881 acaacctatt aatttcccct cgtcaaaaat aaggttatca agtgagaaat caccatgagt
     2941 gacgactgaa tccggtgaga atggcaaaag cttatgcatt tctttccaga cttgttcaac
     3001 aggccagcca ttacgctcgt catcaaaatc actcgcatca accaaaccgt tattcattcg
     3061 tgattgcgcc tgagcgagac gaaatacgcg atcgctgtta aaaggacaat tacaaacagg
     3121 aatcgaatgc aaccggcgca ggaacactgc cagcgcatca acaatatttt cacctgaatc
     3181 aggatattct tctaatacct ggaatgctgt tttcccgggg atcgcagtgg tgagtaacca
     3241 tgcatcatca ggagtacgga taaaatgctt gatggtcgga agaggcataa attccgtcag
     3301 ccagtttagt ctgaccatct catctgtaac atcattggca acgctacctt tgccatgttt
     3361 cagaaacaac tctggcgcat cgggcttccc atacaatcga tagattgtcg cacctgattg
     3421 cccgacatta tcgcgagccc atttataccc atataaatca gcatccatgt tggaatttaa
     3481 tcgcggcttc gagcaagacg tttcccgttg aatatggctc ataacacccc ttgtattact
     3541 gtttatgtaa gcagacagtt ttattgttca tgatgatata tttttatctt gtgcaatgta
     3601 acatcagaga ttttgagaca caacgtggct ttgttgaata aatcgaactt ttgctgagtt
     3661 gaaggatcag atcacgcatc ttcccgacaa cgcagaccgt tccgtggcaa agcaaaagtt
     3721 caaaatcacc aactggtcca cctacaacaa agctctcatc aaccgtggct ccctcacttt
     3781 ctggctggat gatggggcga ttcaggcctg gtatgagtca gcaacacctt cttcacgagg
     3841 cagacctctc gacggagttc cactgagcgt cagaccccgt agaaaagatc aaaggatctt
     3901 cttgagatcc tttttttctg cgcgtaatct gctgcttgca aacaaaaaaa ccaccgctac
     3961 cagcggtggt ttgtttgccg gatcaagagc taccaactct ttttccgaag gtaactggct
     4021 tcagcagagc gcagatacca aatactgttc ttctagtgta gccgtagtta ggccaccact
     4081 tcaagaactc tgtagcaccg cctacatacc tcgctctgct aatcctgtta ccagtggctg
     4141 ctgccagtgg cgataagtcg tgtcttaccg ggttggactc aagacgatag ttaccggata
     4201 aggcgcagcg gtcgggctga acggggggtt cgtgcacaca gcccagcttg gagcgaacga
     4261 cctacaccga actgagatac ctacagcgtg agctatgaga aagcgccacg cttcccgaag
     4321 ggagaaaggc ggacaggtat ccggtaagcg gcagggtcgg aacaggagag cgcacgaggg
     4381 agcttccagg gggaaacgcc tggtatcttt atagtcctgt cgggtttcgc cacctctgac
     4441 ttgagcgtcg atttttgtga tgctcgtcag gggggcggag cctatggaaa aacgccagca
     4501 acgcggcctt tttacggttc ctggcctttt gctggccttt tgctcacatg ttctttcctg
     4561 cgttatcccc tgattctgtg gataaccgta ttaccgcctt tgagtgagct gataccgctc
     4621 gccgcagccg aacgaccgag cgcagcgagt cagtgagcga ggaagcggaa gaagctcgca
     4681 cattcagcag cgtttttcag cgcgttttcg atcaacgttt caatgttggt atcaacacca
     4741 ggtttaactt tgaacttatc ggcactgacg gttactgatt ttgaactttt gctttgccac
     4801 ggaacggtct gcgttgtcgg gaagatgcgt gatctgatcc ttcaactcag caaaagttcc
     4861 caatacgcaa accgcctctc cccgcgcgtt ggccgattca ttaatgcagc tggcacgaca
     4921 ggtttcccga ctggaaagcg ggcagtgagc gcaacgcaat taatgtgagt tagctcactc
     4981 attaggcacc ccaggcttta cactttatgc ttccggctcg tatgttgtgt ggaattgtga
     5041 gcggataaca atttcacaca ggaaacagct atgaccatga ttacgccaag cttgcatgcc
     5101 tgcaggtcga ctctagagga tccccgggta ccgagctcga attagcttgc atgcctgcag
     5161 gtcaattccc tggcattatg cccagtacat gaccttatgg gactttccta cttggcagta
     5221 catctacgta ttagtcatcg ctattaccat ggtgatgcgg ttttggcagt acatcaatgg
     5281 gcgtggatag cggtttgact cacggggatt tcaagtctcc accccattga cgtcaatggg
     5341 agtttgtttt ggcaccaaaa tcaacgggac tttccaaaat gtcgtaacaa ctccgcccca
     5401 ttgacgcaaa tgggcggtag gcgtgtacgg tgggaggtct atataagcag agctcgttta
     5461 gtgaaccgtc agatcgcctg gagacgccat ccacgctgtt ttgacctcca taggagacac
     5521 cgggaccgat ccagcctggg gatcccgacc atggcttcgt acccctgcca tcaacacgcg
     5581 tctgcgttcg accaggctgc gcgttctcgc ggccatagca accgacgtac ggcgttgcgc
     5641 cctcgccggc agcaagaagc cacggaagtc cgcctggagc agaaaatgcc cacgctactg
     5701 cgggtttata tagacggtcc tcacgggatg gggaaaacca ccaccacgca actgctggtg
     5761 gccctgggtt cgcgcgacga tatcgtctac gtacccgagc cgatgactta ctggcaggtg
     5821 ctgggggctt ccgagacaat cgcgaacatc tacaccacac aacaccgcct cgaccagggt
     5881 gagatatcgg ccggggacgc ggcggtggta atgacaagcg cccagataac aatgggcatg
     5941 ccttatgccg tgaccgacgc cgttctggct cctcatatcg ggggggaggc tgggagctca
     6001 catgccccgc ccccggccct caccctcatc ttcgaccgcc atcccatcgc cgccctcctg
     6061 tgctacccgg ccgcgcgata ccttatgggc agcatgaccc cccaggccgt gctggcgttc
     6121 gtggccctca tcccgccgac cttgcccggc acaaacatcg tgttgggggc ccttccggag
     6181 gacagacaca tcgaccgcct ggccaaacgc cagcgccccg gcgagcggct tgacctggct
     6241 atgctggccg cgattcgccg cgtttacggg ctgcttgcca atacggtgcg gtatctgcag
     6301 ggcggcgggt cgtggcggga ggattgggga cagctttcgg ggacggccgt gccgccccag
     6361 ggtgccgagc cccagagcaa cgcgggccca cgaccccata tcggggacac gttatttacc
     6421 ctgtttcggg cccccgagtt gctggccccc aacggcgacc tgtacaacgt gtttgcctgg
     6481 gccttggacg tcttggccaa acgcctccgt cccatgcacg tctttatcct ggattacgac
     6541 caatcgcccg ccggctgccg ggacgccctg ctgcaactta cctccgggat ggtccagacc
     6601 cacgtcacca cccccggctc cataccgacg atctgcgacc tggcgcgcac gtttgcccgg
     6661 gagatggggg aggctaactg aggatcccac gtcactattg tatactctat attatactct
     6721 atgttatact ctgtaatcct actcaataaa cgtgtcacgc ctgtgaaacc gtactaagtc
     6781 tcccgtgtat tcttatcacc atcaggtgac atcctcgccc aggctgtcaa tcatgccggt
     6841 atcgattcca gtagcaccgg ccccacgctg acaacccact cttgcagcgt tagcagcgcc
     6901 cctcttaaca agccgacccc caccagcgtc gcggttacta acactcctct ccccgacctg
     6961 cagcccagct
//
